Addgene plasmid #241830: pRsetB-CitA-Tq-LR
Purpose: Bacterial expression vector for CitA-Tq-LR (low-range)
Depositing lab: Gary Yellen. Depositing organization: Harvard Medical School. Publication: Activity-dependent citrate dynamics in neurons. Rosen PC, Fu P, Ferran B, Kim E, Brooks DJ, Lim DC, Diaz-Garcia CM, Yellen G. Proc Natl Acad Sci U S A. 2025 Oct 14;122(41):e2519902122. doi: 10.1073/pnas.2519902122. Epub 2025 Oct 10. PubMed 41071660.
Backbone
  Vector backbone: pRsetB
  Vector type: Bacterial Expression
Growth in bacteria
  Bacterial resistance: Kanamycin, 50 μg/mL
  Growth temperature: 37°C
  Growth strain: DH5alpha
  Copy number: High Copy
Gene/Insert
  Gene/Insert name: CitA-Tq-LR
  Insert size (bp): 1158
  Tag / fusion protein: 7xHis (N terminal on backbone)
Terms and licenses: Academic/Nonprofit Terms; Industry Terms: Not Available to Industry
How to cite: pRsetB-CitA-Tq-LR was a gift from Gary Yellen (Addgene plasmid # 241830 ; http://n2t.net/addgene:241830 ; RRID:Addgene_241830)
