[The description below was written by a language model from this plasmid's Addgene catalogue record and pLannotate feature annotations shown in this document.]
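Description:
pRsetB-CitA-Tq-LR is a small (about 3.5 kb) bacterial expression plasmid built on the pRsetB backbone for producing the "low-range" version of the CitA-Tq citrate sensor protein in E. coli. It replicates from a high-copy ColE1/pUC-type origin. Selection is with kanamycin, through a Tn5 aminoglycoside phosphotransferase (NeoR/KanR) gene that is driven here by the bla (AmpR) promoter. A partial M13/f1-type phage origin and a short lacI remnant are also annotated as backbone fragments.

The expression cassette consists of a T7 promoter, the phage T7 gene 10 ribosome binding site, the 1158 bp CitA-Tq-LR open reading frame and a T7 terminator, so expression requires a host that supplies T7 RNA polymerase. The catalogue lists an N-terminal 7xHis tag contributed by the backbone, which would allow metal-affinity purification, although the tag is not separately annotated in the feature table. Within the insert, the automated annotation finds a fragment of the Klebsiella pneumoniae sensor kinase CitA, whose periplasmic domain binds citrate. It is flanked on either side by two GFP-family fragments, which were matched to an mVenus N-terminal fragment and to EBFP. These matches most likely reflect homology rather than the true identity of the fluorescent protein. The layout suggests a single-fluorescent-protein biosensor in which the citrate-binding domain is inserted into a split fluorescent protein, and the "Tq" in the name hints at a Turquoise-type variant, but the record does not say so explicitly. It also does not state which changes define the low-range variant. The associated publication concerns citrate dynamics in neurons, and this plasmid fits production of recombinant sensor protein for in vitro characterization.
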