Features (pLannotate 1.2.2; 11 found; start..end, strand, type, name):
    730..783     +  CDS            lacI (fragment): lac repressor; lacI; The lac repressor binds to the lac operator to inhibit transcription in E. coli. This inhibition can be relieved by adding lactose or isopropyl-β-D-thiogalactopyranoside (IPTG).
    803..821     +  promoter       T7 promoter: promoter for bacteriophage T7 RNA polymerase
    853..875     +  RBS            RBS: efficient ribosome binding site from bacteriophage T7 gene 10 (Olins and Rangwala, 1989)
    910..1342    +  CDS            VN155(I152L) (fragment): improved N-terminal fragment of mVenus for use in bimolecular fluorescence complementation (BiFC) (Kodama and Hu, 2010)
   1360..1752    +  CDS            citA (fragment): CITA_KLEPN - Experimental evidence at protein level: Swiss-Prot protein existence level 1. Member of the two-component regulatory system CitA/CitB. Probably activates CitB by phosphorylation. The periplasmic domain binds H-citrate(2-), which is essential for induction of the citrate- fermentation genes. From Klebsiella pneumoniae.
   1767..2040    +  CDS            EBFP (fragment): enhanced blue variant of GFP mammalian codon-optimized
   2049..2096    +  terminator     T7 terminator: transcription terminator for bacteriophage T7 RNA polymerase
   2120..2344    +  rep_origin     M13 ori (fragment) (sequence partly withheld): M13 bacteriophage origin of replication; arrow indicates direction of (+) strand synthesis
   2370..2474    +  promoter       AmpR promoter: bla
   2475..3269    +  CDS            NeoR/KanR: aminoglycoside phosphotransferase from Tn5; aph(3')-II (or nptII); confers resistance to neomycin, kanamycin, and G418 (Geneticin®)
   3440..547     +  rep_origin     ori (across the origin): high-copy-number ColE1/pMB1/pBR322/pUC origin of replication
>Addgene plasmid #241830 | pRsetB-CitA-Tq-LR | addgene full sequence | sequence record 488944 | Addgene NGS Result
AAAAAAACCACCGCTACCAGCGGTGGTTTGTTTGCCGGATCAAGAGCTACCAACTCTTTTTCCGAAGGTA
ACTGGCTTCAGCAGAGCGCAGATACCAAATACTGTTCTTCTAGTGTAGCCGTAGTTAGGCCACCACTTCA
AGAACTCTGTAGCACCGCCTACATACCTCGCTCTGCTAATCCTGTTACCAGTGGCTGCTGCCAGTGGCGA
TAAGTCGTGTCTTACCGGGTTGGACTCAAGACGATAGTTACCGGATAAGGCGCAGCGGTCGGGCTGAACG
GGGGGTTCGTGCACACAGCCCAGCTTGGAGCGAACGACCTACACCGAACTGAGATACCTACAGCGTGAGC
TATGAGAAAGCGCCACGCTTCCCGAAGGGAGAAAGGCGGACAGGTATCCGGTAAGCGGCAGGGTCGGAAC
AGGAGAGCGCACGAGGGAGCTTCCAGGGGGAAACGCCTGGTATCTTTATAGTCCTGTCGGGTTTCGCCAC
CTCTGACTTGAGCGTCGATTTTTGTGATGCTCGTCAGGGGGGCGGAGCCTATGGAAAAACGCCAGCAACG
CGGCCTTTTTACGGTTCCTGGCCTTTTGCTGGCCTTTTGCTCACATGTTCTTTCCTGCGTTATCCCCTGA
TTCTGTGGATAACCGTATTACCGCCTTTGAGTGAGCTGATACCGCTCGCCGCAGCCGAACGACCGAGCGC
AGCGAGTCAGTGAGCGAGGAAGCGGAAGAGCGCCCAATACGCAAACCGCCTCTCCCCGCGCGTTGGCCGA
TTCATTAATGCAGGATCTCGATCCCGCGAAATTAATACGACTCACTATAGGGAGACCACAACGGTTTCCC
TCTAGAAATAATTTTGTTTAACTTTAAGAAGGAGATATACATATGAAACATCACCATCATCATCATCATG
TGAGCAAGGGCGAGGAGCTGTTCACCGGGGTGGTGCCCATCCTGGTCGAGCTGGACGGCGACGTAAACGG
CCACAAGTTCAGCGTGTCCGGCGAGGGCGAGGGCGATGCCACCTACGGCAAGCTGACCCTGAAGTTCATC
TGCACCACCGGCAAGCTGCCCGTGCCCTGGCCCACCCTCGTGACCACCCTGTCCTGGGGCGTGCAGTGCT
TCGCCCGCTACCCCGACCACATGAAGCAGCACGACTTCTTCAAGTCCGCCATGCCCGAAGGCTACGTCCA
GGAGCGCACCATCTTCTTCAAGGACGACGGCAACTACAAGACCCGCGCCGAGGTGAAGTTCGAGGGCGAC
ACCCTGGTGAACCGCATCGAGCTGAAGGGCATCGACTTCAAGGAGGACGGCAACATCCTGGGGCACAAGC
TGGAGTACAACTTCACCGGCCCCAAAGTGGACATTACAGAAGAACGCCTGCATTATCAAGTTGGTCAGCG
CGCACTGATCCAGGCTATGCAGATCTCTGCCATGCCAGAGCTGGTTGAGGCTGTTCAGAAACGCGACCTG
GCCCGCATTAAGGCCCTGATCGACCCTATGCGCAGCTTCAGCGACGCCACTTACATCACTGTTGGCGACG
CCTCCGGCCAGCGTCTCTACCACGTTAACCCTGACGAGATCGGCAAATCGATGGAGGGTGGTGACAGCGA
CGAAGCTTTGATCAACGCGGCATCCTACGTTAGCGTTCGCAAGGGATCCCTGGGCAGCTCCCTGCGCGGC
AAGTCCCCTATCCAGGACGCCACCGGCAAGGTTATCGGCATCGTTAGCGTTGGCTACACCATCGAACAGC
TGGTGGACAACGATTTCAACGTCTATATCACCGCCGACAAGCAGAAGAACGGCATCAAGGCCAACTTCAA
GATCCGCCACAACATCGAGGACGGCGGCGTGCAGCTCGCCGACCACTACCAGCAGAACACCCCCATCGGC
GACGGCCCCGTGCTGCTGCCCGACAACCACTACCTGAGCACCCAGTCCAAGCTGAGCAAAGACCCCAACG
AGAAGCGCGATCACATGGTCCTACTGGAGTTCGTGACCGCCGCCGGGATCACTCTCGGCATGGACGAGCT
GTACCAGTGATTTCCGGACTAGCATAACCCCTTGGGGCCTCTAAACGGGTCTTGAGGGGTTTTTTGCTGA
GCTCCGAGGGGCCCAAGCT
[35 nt withheld, positions 2120-2154]
CCTTTGACGTTGGAGTCCACGTTCTTT
[37 nt withheld, positions 2182-2218]
ACCCTATCTCGGTCTATTCTTTTGATTTATAAGGGATTTTGCCGATTTCGGCCTATTGGTTAAAAAATGA
GCTGATTTAACAAAAATTTAACGCGAATTTTAACAAAATATTAACGCTTACAATTTAGGTGGCACTTTTC
GGGGAAATGTGCGCGGAACCCCTATTTGTTTATTTTTCTAAATACATTCAAATATGTATCCGCTCATGAG
ACAATAACCCTGATAAATGCTTCAATAATATTGAAAAAGGAAGAGTATGATTGAACAAGATGGATTGCAC
GCAGGTTCTCCGGCCGCTTGGGTGGAGAGGCTATTCGGCTATGACTGGGCACAACAGACAATCGGCTGCT
CTGATGCCGCCGTGTTCCGGCTGTCAGCGCAGGGGCGCCCGGTTCTTTTTGTCAAGACCGACCTGTCCGG
TGCCCTGAATGAACTGCAAGACGAGGCAGCGCGGCTATCGTGGCTGGCCACGACGGGCGTTCCTTGCGCA
GCTGTGCTCGACGTTGTCACTGAAGCGGGAAGGGACTGGCTGCTATTGGGCGAAGTGCCGGGGCAGGATC
TCCTGTCATCTCACCTTGCTCCTGCCGAGAAAGTATCCATCATGGCTGATGCAATGCGGCGGCTGCATAC
GCTTGATCCGGCTACCTGCCCATTCGACCACCAAGCGAAACATCGCATCGAGCGAGCACGTACTCGGATG
GAAGCCGGTCTTGTCGATCAGGATGATCTGGACGAAGAGCATCAGGGGCTCGCGCCAGCCGAACTGTTCG
CCAGGCTCAAGGCGAGCATGCCCGACGGCGAGGATCTCGTCGTGACCCATGGCGATGCCTGCTTGCCGAA
TATCATGGTGGAAAATGGCCGCTTTTCTGGATTCATCGACTGTGGCCGGCTGGGTGTGGCGGACCGCTAT
CAGGACATAGCGTTGGCTACCCGTGATATTGCTGAAGAGCTTGGCGGCGAATGGGCTGACCGCTTCCTCG
TGCTTTACGGTATCGCCGCTCCCGATTCGCAGCGCATCGCCTTCTATCGCCTTCTTGACGAGTTCTTCTG
ACTGTCAGACCAAGTTTACTCATATATACTTTAGATTGATTTAAAACTTCATTTTTAATTTAAAAGGATC
TAGGTGAAGATCCTTTTTGATAATCTCATGACCAAAATCCCTTAACGTGAGTTTTCGTTCCACTGAGCGT
CAGACCCCGTAGAAAAGATCAAAGGATCTTCTTGAGATCCTTTTTTTCTGCGCGTAATCTGCTGCTTGCA
AAC
